>Addgene plasmid #49102 | pMT3-FLAG-KLF3 | addgene full sequence | sequence record 263628 | Addgene NGS Result
AATTTCGAGCGGTGTTCCGCGGTCCTCCTCGTATAGAAACTCGGACCACTCTGAGACGAAGGCTCGCGTC
CAGGCCAGCACGAAGGAGGCTAAGTGGGAGGGGTAGCGGTCGTTGTCCACTAGGGGGTCCACTCGCTCCA
GGGTGTGAAGACACATGTCGCCCTCTTCGGCATCAAGGAAGGTGATTGGTTTATAGGTGTAGGCCACGTG
ACCGGGTGTTCCTGAAGGGGGGCTATAAAAGGGGGTGGGGGCGCGTTCGTCCTCACTCTCTTCCGCATCG
CTGTCTGCGAGGGCCAGCTGTTGGGCTCGCGGTTGAGGACAAACTCTTCGCGGTCTTTCCAGTACTCTTG
GATCGGAAACCCGTCGGCCTCCGAACGGTACTCCGCCACCGAGGGACCTGAGCGAGTCCGCATCGACCGG
ATCGGAAAACCTCTCGACTGTTGGGGTGAGTACTCCCTCTCAAAAGCGGGCATGACTTCTGCGCTAAGAT
TGTCAGTTTCCAAAAACGAGGAGGATTTGATATTCACCTGGCCCGCGGTGATGCCTTTGAGGGTGGCCGC
GTCCATCTGGTCAGAAAAGACAATCTTTTTGTTGTCAAGCTTGAGGTGTGGCAGGCTTGAGATCTGGCCA
TACACTTGAGTGACAATGACATCCACTTTGCCTTTCTCTCCACAGGTGTCCACTCCCAGGTCCAACTGCA
GCCACCATGGATTACAAGGATGACGACGATAAGCTCGACACCATGCTCATGTTTGATCCAGTCCCTGTCA
AGCAGGAGGCCATGGACCCTGTCTCGGTGTCCTTCCCGTCGAATTACATAGAATCGATGAAGCCCAACAA
ATATGGGGTCATTTACTCCACACCGTTGCCTGATAAGTTCTTCCAGACCCCAGAAGGCCTCACTCACGGG
ATACAGGTGGAGCCGGTGGACCTCACGGTGAACAAGCGGGGCTCCCCGCCTGCTGCAGGCGGTTCTCCTT
CCTCTCTGAAGTTCCCGTCCCACCGGAGAGCGTCACCTGGCCTCAGCATGCCCTCCTCCAGTCCGCCCAT
TAAGAAGTACTCGCCCCCTTCTCCTGGCGTGCAGCCCTTTGGAGTACCCCTGTCTATGCCGCCTGTGATG
GCAGCCGCGCTGTCCAGACACGGAATCCGGAGCCCAGGCATCCTCCCCGTCATTCAGCCCGTCGTGGTCC
AGCCCGTTCCTTTTATGTATACCAGCCACCTGCAGCAGCCTCTCATGGTCTCCTTGTCGGAAGAGATGGA
CAATTCAAACAGCGGCATGCCAGTACCTGTAATTGAATCATATGAGAAGCCCTTATTACAGAAAAAAATT
AAAATAGAGCCTGGAATTGAACCACAGAGGACTGACTATTACCCTGAAGAAATGTCACCCCCTTTAATGA
ACCCAGTGTCCCCCCCGCAAGCCTTGTTGCAAGAGAACCATCCTTCCGTCATCGTGCAGCCTGGGAAGAG
ACCTCTACCTGTGGAATCCCCGGATACCCAAAGGAAGCGCAGGATACACAGATGCGACTATGATGGGTGC
AATAAGGTCTACACTAAGAGCTCGCACTTGAAAGCACACAGAAGAACTCATACAGGAGAAAAGCCGTACA
AATGCACCTGGGAAGGCTGCACGTGGAAGTTCGCTCGATCTGATGAACTGACGAGACATTTCCGAAAACA
CACTGGGATCAAACCTTTCCAGTGTCCAGACTGTGACCGAAGCTTCTCTCGCTCTGACCACCTTGCCCTA
CACAGGAAACGCCACATGCTAGTCTGAGAATTCCGGGGGGGGGGGGGGGGGGACAGCTCAGGGCTGCGAT
TTCGCGCCAAACTTGACGGCAATCCTAGCGTGAAGGCTGGTAGGATTTTATCCCCGCTGCCATCATGGTT
CGACCATTGAACTGCATCGTCGCCGTGTCCCAAAATATGGGGATTGGCAAGAACGGAGACCTACCCTGGC
CTCCGCTCAGGAACGAGTTCAAGTACTTCCAAAGAATGACCACAACCTCTTCAGTGGAAGGTAAACAGAA
TCTGGTGATTATGGGTAGGAAAACCTGGTTCTCCATTCCTGAGAAGAATCGACCTTTAAAGGACAGAATT
AATATAGTTCTCAGTAGAGAACTCAAAGAACCACCACGAGGAGCTCATTTTCTTGCCAAAAGTTTGGATG
ATGCCTTAAGACTTATTGAACAACCGGAATTGGCAAGTAAAGTAGACATGGTTTGGATAGTCGGAGGCAG
TTCTGTTTACCAGGAAGCCATGAATCAACCAGGCCACCTCAGACTCTTTGTGACAAGGATCATGCAGGAA
TTTGAAAGTGACACGTTTTTCCCAGAAATTGATTTGGGGAAATATAAACTTCTCCCAGAATACCCAGGCG
TCCTCTCTGAGGTCCAGGAGGAAAAAGGCATCAAGTATAAGTTTGAAGTCTACGAGAAGAAAGACTAACA
GGAAGATGCTTTCAAGTTCTCTGCTCCCCTCCTAAAGCTATGCATTTTTATAAGACCATGGGACTTTTGC
TGGCTTTAGATCATAATCAGCCATACCACATTTGTAGAGGTTTTACTTGCTTTAAAAAACCTCCCACACC
TCCCCCTGAACCTGAAACATAAAATGAATGCAATTGTTGTTGTTAACTTGTTTATTGCAGCTTATAATGG
TTACAAATAAAGCAATAGCATCACAAATTTCACAAATAAAGCATTTTTTTCACTGCATTCTAGTTGTGGT
TTGTCCAAACTCATCAATGTATCTTATCATGTCTGGATCCCCGGCCAACGGTCTGGTGACCCGGCTGCGA
GAGCTCGGTGTACCTGAGACGCGAGTAAGCCCTTGAGTCAAAGACGTAGTCGTTGCAAGTCCGCACCAGG
TACTGATATCCCACCAAAAAGTGCGGCGGCGGCTGGCGGTAGAGGGGCCAGCGTAGGGTGGCCGGGGCTC
CGGGGGCGAGGTCTTCCAACATAAGGCGATGATATCCGTAGATGTACCTGGACATCCAGGTGATGCCGGC
GGCGGTGGTGGAGGCGCGCGGAAAGTCGCGGACGCGGTTCCAGATGTTGCGCAGCGGCAAAAAGTGCTCC
ATGGTCGGGACGCTCTGGCCGGTGAGGCGTGCGCAGTCGTTGACGCTCTAGACCGTGCAAAAGGAGAGCC
TGTAAGCGGGCACTCTTCCGTGGTCTGGTGGATAAATTCGCAAGGGTATCATGGCGGACGACCGGGGTTC
GAACCCCGGATCCGGCCGTCCGCCGTGATCCATGCGGTTACCGCCCGCGTGTCGAACCCAGGTGTGCGAC
GTCAGACAACGGGGGAGCGCTCCTTTTGGCTTCCTTCCAGGCGCGGCGGCTGCTGCGCTAGCTTTTTTGG
CGAGCTCGAATTAATTCTGCATTAATGAATCGGCCAACGCGCGGGGAGAGGCGGTTTGCGTATTGGGCGC
TCTTCCGCTTCCTCGCTCACTGACTCGCTGCGCTCGGTCGTTCGGCTGCGGCGAGCGGTATCAGCTCACT
CAAAGGCGGTAATACGGTTATCCACAGAATCAGGGGATAACGCAGGAAAGAACATGTGAGCAAAAGGCCA
GCAAAAGGCCAGGAACCGTAAAAAGGCCGCGTTGCTGGCGTTTTTCCATAGGCTCCGCCCCCCTGACGAG
CATCACAAAAATCGACGCTCAAGTCAGAGGTGGCGAAACCCGACAGGACTATAAAGATACCAGGCGTTTC
CCCCTGGAAGCTCCCTCGTGCGCTCTCCTGTTCCGACCCTGCCGCTTACCGGATACCTGTCCGCCTTTCT
CCCTTCGGGAAGCGTGGCGCTTTCTCATAGCTCACGCTGTAGGTATCTCAGTTCGGTGTAGGTCGTTCGC
TCCAAGCTGGGCTGTGTGCACGAACCCCCCGTTCAGCCCGACCGCTGCGCCTTATCCGGTAACTATCGTC
TTGAGTCCAACCCGGTAAGACACGACTTATCGCCACTGGCAGCAGCCACTGGTAACAGGATTAGCAGAGC
GAGGTATGTAGGCGGTGCTACAGAGTTCTTGAAGTGGTGGCCTAACTACGGCTACACTAGAAGAACAGTA
TTTGGTATCTGCGCTCTGCTGAAGCCAGTTACCTTCGGAAAAAGAGTTGGTAGCTCTTGATCCGGCAAAC
AAACCACCGCTGGTAGCGGTGGTTTTTTTGTTTGCAAGCAGCAGATTACGCGCAGAAAAAAAGGATCTCA
AGAAGATCCTTTGATCTTTTCTACGGGGTCTGACGCTCAGTGGAACGAAAACTCACGTTAAGGGATTTTG
GTCATGAGATTATCAAAAAGGATCTTCACCTAGATCCTTTTAAATTAAAAATGAAGTTTTAAATCAATCT
AAAGTATATATGAGTAAACTTGGTCTGACAGTTACCAATGCTTAATCAGTGAGGCACCTATCTCAGCGAT
CTGTCTATTTCGTTCATCCATAGTTGCCTGACTCCCCGTCGTGTAGATAACTACGATACGGGAGGGCTTA
CCATCTGGCCCCAGTGCTGCAATGATACCGCGAGACCCACGCTCACCGGCTCCAGATTTATCAGCAATAA
ACCAGCCAGCCGGAAGGGCCGAGCGCAGAAGTGGTCCTGCAACTTTATCCGCCTCCATCCAGTCTATTAA
TTGTTGCCGGGAAGCTAGAGTAAGTAGTTCGCCAGTTAATAGTTTGCGCAACGTTGTTGCCATTGCTACA
GGCATCGTGGTGTCACGCTCGTCGTTTGGTATGGCTTCATTCAGCTCCGGTTCCCAACGATCAAGGCGAG
TTACATGATCCCCCATGTTGTGCAAAAAAGCGGTTAGCTCCTTCGGTCCTCCGATCGTTGTCAGAAGTAA
GTTGGCCGCAGTGTTATCACTCATGGTTATGGCAGCACTGCATAATTCTCTTACTGTCATGCCATCCGTA
AGATGCTTTTCTGTGACTGGTGAGTACTCAACCAAGTCATTCTGAGAATAGTGTATGCGGCGACCGAGTT
GCTCTTGCCCGGCGTCAATACGGGATAATACCGCGCCACATAGCAGAACTTTAAAAGTGCTCATCATTGG
AAAACGTTCTTCGGGGCGAAAACTCTCAAGGATCTTACCGCTGTTGAGATCCAGTTCGATGTAACCCACT
CGTGCACCCAACTGATCTTCAGCATCTTTTACTTTCACCAGCGTTTCTGGGTGAGCAAAAACAGGAAGGC
AAAATGCCGCAAAAAAGGGAATAAGGGCGACACGGAAATGTTGAATACTCATACTCTTCCTTTTTCAATA
TTATTGAAGCATTTATCAGGGTTATTGTCTCATGAGCGGATACATATTTGAATGTATTTAGAAAAATAAA
CAAATAGGGGTTCCGCGCACATTTCCCCGAAAAGTGCCACCTGACGTCTAAGAAACCATTATTATCATGA
CATTAACCTATAAAAATAGGCGTATCACGAGGCCCTTTCGTCTCGCGCGTTTCGGTGATGACGGTGAAAA
CCTCTGACACATGCAGCTCCCGGAGACGGTCACAGCTTGTCTGTAAGCGGATGCCGGGAGCAGACAAGCC
CGTCAGGGCGCGTCAGCGGGTGTTGGCGGGTGTCGGGGCTGGCTTAACTATGCGGCATCAGAGCAGATTG
TACTGAGAGTGCACCATATGCGGTGTGAAATACCGCACAGATGCGTAAGGAGAAAATACCGCATCAGGCG
CCATTCGCCATTCAGGCTGCGCAACTGTTGGGAAGGGCGATCGGTGCGGGCCTCTTCGCTATTACGCCAG
CTGGCGAAAGGGGGATGTGCTGCAAGGCGATTAAGTTGGGTAACGCCAGGGTTTTCCCAGTCACGACGTT
GTAAAACGACGGCCAGTGCCAAGCTTTTTGCAAAAGCCTAGGCCTCCAAAAAAGCCTCCTCACTACTTCT
GGAATAGCTCAGAGGCCGAGGCGGCCTCGGCCTCTGCATAAATAAAAAAAATTAGTCAGCCATGGGGCGG
AGAATGGGCGGAACTGGGCGGAGTTAGGGGCGGGATGGGCGGAGTTAGGGGCGGGACTATGGTTGCTGAC
TAATTGAGATGCATGCTTTGCATACTTCTGCCTGCTGGGGAGCCTGGGGACTTTCCACACCTGGTTGCTG
ACTAATTGAGATGCATGCTTTGCATACTTCTGCCTGCTGGGGAGCCTGGGGACTTTCCACACCCTAACTG
ACACACATTCCACAGGATCCGGTCGCGCG
Features (pLannotate 1.2.2; 18 found; start..end, strand, type, name):
    446..675     +  intron         chimeric intron: chimera between introns from adenovirus and immunoglobulin heavy chain genes
    710..738     +  CDS            3xFLAG (fragment): three tandem FLAG® epitope tags
    743..1774    +  CDS            Klf3: KLF3_MOUSE - Also known as Bklf. Experimental evidence at protein level: Swiss-Prot protein existence level 1. Binds to the CACCC box of erythroid cell-expressed genes. May play a role in hematopoiesis. From Mus musculus (Mouse).
   1784..1800    +  promoter       chicken β-actin promoter (fragment): contains a 21-bp deletion relative to the standard chicken β-actin promoter
   1885..2448    +  CDS            DHFR: mouse dihydrofolate reductase; Mus musculus Dhfr
   2529..2612    +  CDS            large T antigen (fragment): large T antigen from SV40 (simian virus 40)
   2635..2769    +  polyA_signal   SV40 poly(A) signal: SV40 polyadenylation signal
   2777..3127    -  CDS            PTP (fragment): TERM_ADE02 - Experimental evidence at protein level: Swiss-Prot protein existence level 1. Protein covalently bound to the viral DNA that acts as a primer for viral genomic replication by DNA strand displacement. Assembles on the viral origin of replication in an initiation complex with viral polymerase, DBP, host NFIA and host POU2F1/OCT1. During initiation, the polymerase covalently couples the first dCTP with Ser- 580 of pTP. The terminal protein stimulates the template activity over 20 fold compared to protein-free templates. Neo-synthesized viral genomes are linked to two preterminal prot
   3158..3314    +  ncRNA          VA: Accession: RF00102 - VA RNA
   3377..3430    -  CDS            lacI (fragment): lac repressor; lacI; The lac repressor binds to the lac operator to inhibit transcription in E. coli. This inhibition can be relieved by adding lactose or isopropyl-β-D-thiogalactopyranoside (IPTG).
   3613..4201    -  rep_origin     ori: high-copy-number ColE1/pMB1/pBR322/pUC origin of replication
   4372..5232    -  CDS            AmpR: β-lactamase; bla; confers resistance to ampicillin, carbenicillin, and related antibiotics
   5233..5337    -  promoter       AmpR promoter: bla
   5432..5467    +  CDS            rop (fragment): Rop protein, which maintains plasmids at low copy number; rop
   5569..5668    +  misc_feature   bom (fragment): basis of mobility region from pBR322
   5674..5828    -  CDS            lacZα (fragment): LacZα fragment of β-galactosidase; lacZ fragment
   5837..6166    -  promoter       SV40 promoter: SV40 enhancer and early promoter
   6187..429     -  CDS            POL (fragment) (across the origin): DPOL_ADE05 - Experimental evidence at protein level: Swiss-Prot protein existence level 1. Eukaryotic-type DNA polymerase involved in viral genomic replication. DNA synthesis is protein primed, and acts in a strand displacement replication. Assembles in complex with viral pTP, DBP, host NFIA and host POU2F1/OCT1 on viral origin of replication. The polymerase covalently transfers dCMP onto pTP, thereby initiating complementary strand synthesis. From Human adenovirus C serotype 5 (HAdV-5) (Human adenovirus 5).
