[The description below was written by a language model from this plasmid's Addgene catalogue record and pLannotate feature annotations shown in this document.]
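Description:
pMT3-FLAG-KLF3 is a mammalian expression plasmid that produces mouse Krüppel-like factor 3 (KLF3, also called BKLF) with an N-terminal FLAG epitope supplied by the pMT3 backbone. It is propagated in E. coli through a high-copy ColE1/pUC-type origin and selected with ampicillin via the β-lactamase gene. The catalogue lists a backbone of about 5.1 kb and a 1,035 bp insert. The stated total size of 1,035 bp is evidently an entry error, since the sequenced record is about 6.2 kb. The insert was cloned between an XhoI site, which was destroyed, and an EcoRI site, which was retained.

In the annotated sequence, a chimeric adenovirus/immunoglobulin intron lies just upstream of a short FLAG-encoding segment followed by the Klf3 open reading frame. Downstream on the same strand are a mouse DHFR coding sequence and an SV40 polyadenylation signal, an arrangement suggesting that the two coding regions share one transcription unit, with DHFR available as a potential selectable or amplifiable marker. The promoter driving the cassette is not explicitly annotated. The region preceding the intron is detected only as an antisense match to adenovirus polymerase sequence, indicating adenovirus-derived DNA there. The SV40 enhancer/early promoter element lies further upstream in the opposite orientation. An adenoviral VA RNA gene is also present; VA RNA generally enhances translation of transfected transcripts by countering the PKR response. Several short annotations (lacI, rop, bom, lacZα, β-actin promoter, large T antigen) are fragments and most likely backbone remnants rather than functional parts.

The plasmid is used to express tagged KLF3 in mammalian cells. The associated work concerns KLF3 regulation of muscle-specific gene expression.
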