Addgene plasmid #49102: pMT3-FLAG-KLF3
Purpose: Expresses KLF3 in mammalian cells
Depositing lab: Merlin Crossley. Depositing organization: University of New South Wales. Publication: KLF3 regulates muscle-specific gene expression and synergizes with serum response factor on KLF binding sites. Himeda CL, Ranish JA, Pearson RC, Crossley M, Hauschka SD. Mol Cell Biol. 2010 Jul;30(14):3430-43. doi: 10.1128/MCB.00302-10. Epub 2010 Apr 19. PubMed 20404088.
Backbone
  Vector backbone: pMT3
  Backbone size w/o insert (bp): 5100
  Total vector size (bp): 1035
  Vector type: Mammalian Expression
Growth in bacteria
  Bacterial resistance: Ampicillin, 100 μg/mL
  Growth temperature: 37°C
  Growth strain: DH5alpha
  Copy number: High Copy
Gene/Insert
  Gene/Insert name: Krüppel-Like Factor 3(KLF3) (alt name: BKLF)
  Species: M. musculus (mouse)
  Insert size (bp): 1035
  GenBank ID: NC_000071.6
  Tag / fusion protein: FLAG (N terminal on backbone)
  Cloning method: Restriction Enzyme; 5′ cloning site XhoI (destroyed during cloning); 3′ cloning site EcoRI (not destroyed)
  Sequencing primers: 5′ GACAATGACATCCACTTTGC; 3′ CGTCAAGTTTGGCGCGAAAT
Terms and licenses: Academic/Nonprofit Terms; Industry Terms: Not Available to Industry
How to cite: pMT3-FLAG-KLF3 was a gift from Merlin Crossley (Addgene plasmid # 49102 ; http://n2t.net/addgene:49102 ; RRID:Addgene_49102)
