>Addgene plasmid #49102 | pMT3-FLAG-KLF3 | depositor partial sequence | sequence record 72327 | pMT3-FLAG-KLF3 sequence 1035 bps
ATGCTCATGTTTGATCCAGTCCCTGTCAAGCAGGAGGCCATGGACCCTGTCTCGGTGTCCTTCCCGTCGA
ATTACATAGAATCGATGAAGCCCAACAAATATGGGGTCATTTACTCCACACCGTTGCCTGATAAGTTCTT
CCAGACCCCAGAAGGCCTCACTCACGGGATACAGGTGGAGCCGGTGGACCTCACGGTGAACAAGCGGGGC
TCCCCGCCTGCTGCGGGCGGTTCTCCTTCCTCTCTGAAGTTCCCGTCCCACCGGAGAGCGTCACCTGGCC
TCAGCATGCCCTCCTCCAGTCCGCCCATTAAGAAGTACTCGCCCCCTTCTCCTGGCGTGCAGCCCTTTGG
AGTACCCCTGTCTATGCCGCCTGTGATGGCAGCCGCGCTGTCCAGACACGGAATCCGGAGCCCAGGCATC
CTCCCCGTCATTCAGCCCGTCGTGGTCCAGCCCGTTCCTTTTATGTATACCAGCCACCTGCAGCAGCCTC
TCATGGTTTCCTTGTCGGAAGAGATGGACAATTCAAACAGCGGCATGCCAGTACCTGTAATTGAATCATA
TGAGAAGCCCTTATTACAGAAAAAAATTAAAATAGAGCCTGGAATTGAACCACAGAGGACTGACTATTAC
CCTGAAGAAATGTCACCCCCTTTAATGAACCCAGTGTCCCCCCCGCAAGCCTTGTTGCAAGAGAACCATC
CTTCCGTCATCGTGCAGCCTGGGAAGAGACCTCTACCTGTGGAATCCCCGGATACCCAAAGGAAGCGCAG
GATACACAGATGCGACTATGATGGGTGCAATAAGGTCTACACTAAGAGCTCGCACTTGAAAGCACACAGA
AGAACTCATACAGGAGAAAAGCCGTACAAATGCACCTGGGAAGGCTGCACGTGGAAGTTCGCTCGGTCTG
ATGAACTGACGAGACATTTCCGAAAACACACTGGGATCAAACCTTTCCAGTGTCCAGACTGTGACCGAAG
CTTCTCTCGCTCTGACCACCTTGCCCTACACAGGAAACGCCACATGCTAGTCTGA
