>Addgene plasmid #49102 | pMT3-FLAG-KLF3 | addgene partial sequence | sequence record 73496 | pMT2-F 5'-TTGCCTTTCTCTCCACAGGT-3'
CCATGGATTACAAGGATGACGACGATAAGCTCGACACCATGCTCATGTTTGATCCAGTCCCTGTCAAGCA
GGAGGCCATGGACCCTGTCTCGGTGTCCTTCCCGTCGAATTACATAGAATCGATGAAGCCCAACAAATAT
GGGGTCATTTACTCCACACCGTTGCCTGATAAGTTCTTCCAGACCCCAGAAGGCCTCACTCACGGGATAC
AGGTGGAGCCGGTGGACCTCACGGTGAACAAGCGGGGCTCCCCGCCTGCTGCAGGCGGTTCTCCTTCCTC
TCTGAAGTTCCCGTCCCACCGGAGAGCGTCACCTGGCCTCAGCATGCCCTCCTCCAGTCCGCCCATTAAG
AAGTACTCGCCCCCTTCTCCTGGCGTGCAGCCCTTTGGAGTACCCCTGTCTATGCCGCCTGTGATGGCAG
CCGCGCTGTCCAGACACGGAATCCGGAGCCCAGGCATCCTCCCCGTCATTCAGCCCGTCGTGGTCCAGCC
CGTTCCTTTTATGTATACCAGCCACCTGCAGCAGCCTCTCATGGTCTCCTTGTCGGAAGAGATGGACAAT
TCAAACAGCGGCATGCCAGTACCTGTAATTGAATCATATGAGAAGCCCTTATTACAGAAAAAAATTAAAA
TAGAGCCTGGAATTGAACCACAGAGGACTGACTATTACCCTGAAGAAATGTCACCCCCTTTAATGAACCC
AGTGTCCCCCCCGCAAGCCTTGTTGCAAGAGAACCATCCTTCCGTCATCGTGCAGCCTGGGAAGAGACCT
CTACCTGTGGAATCCCCGGATACCCAAAGGAAGCGCAGGATACACAGATGCGACTATGATGGGTGCAATA
AGGTCTACACTAAGAGCTCGCACTTGAAAGCACACAGAAGAACTCATACAGGAGAAAAGCCGTACAAATG
CACCTGGGAAGGCTGCACGTGGAAGTTCGCTCGATCTGATGAACTGACGAGACATTTCCGAAAACACACT
